Addgene plasmid #180496: pCAG1.1-Armc12 delta ARM/FLAG
Purpose: Expression vector of ARM domain deleted mouse Armc12 tagged with FLAG at C-terminus. See Fig.4D of Shimada, K. et al. Proc. Natl. Acad. Sci. USA. 118 (6): e2018355118, 2021.
Depositing lab: Masahito Ikawa. Depositing organization: The University of Osaka. Publication: ARMC12 regulates spatiotemporal mitochondrial dynamics during spermiogenesis and is required for male fertility. Shimada K, Park S, Miyata H, Yu Z, Morohoshi A, Oura S, Matzuk MM, Ikawa M. Proc Natl Acad Sci U S A. 2021 Feb 9;118(6). pii: 2018355118. doi: 10.1073/pnas.2018355118. PubMed 33536340.
Backbone
  Vector backbone: pCAG1.1
  Backbone size w/o insert (bp): 5184
  Total vector size (bp): 5184
  Modifications to backbone: pCAG1.1 was used as an original vector. FLAG tag sequence was added.
  Vector type: Mammalian Expression
Growth in bacteria
  Bacterial resistance: Ampicillin, 100 μg/mL
  Growth temperature: 37°C
  Growth strain: DH5alpha
  Copy number: Unknown
Gene/Insert
  Gene/Insert name: armadillo repeat containing 12 (alt name: Armc12)
  Species: M. musculus (mouse)
  Insert size (bp): 363
  Mutation: ARM domain of Armc12 is deleted
  GenBank ID: NM_026290.3
  Entrez Gene: Armc12 (a.k.a. 4930511I11Rik, AV041658)
  Promoter: CAG promoter
  Tag / fusion protein: FLAG tag (C terminal on insert)
  Cloning method: Restriction Enzyme; 5′ cloning site PstI (not destroyed); 3′ cloning site EcoRV (not destroyed)
  Sequencing primers: 5′ GTTCGGCTTCTGGCGTGTGA; 3′ ATAAATTTCCTTTATTAGCC
Terms and licenses: Academic/Nonprofit Terms; Industry Terms: Not Available to Industry
How to cite: pCAG1.1-Armc12 delta ARM/FLAG was a gift from Masahito Ikawa (Addgene plasmid # 180496 ; http://n2t.net/addgene:180496 ; RRID:Addgene_180496)
