[The description below was written by a language model from this plasmid's Addgene catalogue record and pLannotate feature annotations shown in this document.]
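Description:
pCAG1.1-Armc12 delta ARM/FLAG is a mammalian expression plasmid built on the pCAG1.1 backbone. It expresses a truncated form of mouse Armc12 (armadillo repeat containing 12) that lacks the ARM domain and carries a FLAG epitope at its C-terminus. The roughly 363 bp insert sits between PstI and EcoRV sites, both retained. Transcription is driven by the CAG promoter, which the feature table shows as the CMV immediate-early enhancer followed by the chimeric chicken β-actin/rabbit β-globin intron, an arrangement that gives strong, broadly active expression in mammalian cells. The annotation software labels the coding region as a fragment of human ARMC12, which reflects homology matching; the catalogue entry specifies the mouse gene. A FLAG fragment lies just downstream, followed by residual β-globin sequence and the rabbit β-globin polyadenylation signal that terminates the transcript.

The remainder is a pBluescript-like bacterial scaffold. It has a high-copy ColE1/pUC origin, the AmpR (β-lactamase) gene with its own promoter for ampicillin selection in E. coli, and an f1 origin. Remnants of the lac region (lacZα and lacI fragments, the lac promoter and operator, the CAP site) are also present, and T3 and T7 promoters flank the cassette. No mammalian selection marker is annotated, so the plasmid is suited to transient transfection. The catalogue lists both backbone and total size as 5184 bp, whereas the sequenced record is 5,570 nt; the catalogue total probably omits the insert.

According to the record, the construct served as a domain-deletion variant in a study of ARMC12's role in mitochondrial dynamics during spermiogenesis and male fertility. The FLAG tag allows detection or immunoprecipitation of the truncated protein.
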