Features (pLannotate 1.2.2; 17 found; start..end, strand, type, name):
     17..396     +  enhancer       CMV enhancer: human cytomegalovirus immediate early enhancer
    675..1689    +  intron         chimeric intron: chimera between introns from chicken β-actin and rabbit β-globin
   1762..2091    +  CDS            ARMC12 (fragment): ARM12_HUMAN - Also known as C6orf81. Experimental evidence at protein level: Swiss-Prot protein existence level 1. From Homo sapiens (Human).
   2143..2163    +  CDS            FLAG (fragment): FLAG® epitope tag, followed by an enterokinase cleavage site
   2173..2244    +  CDS            HBB (fragment): HBB_PONPY - Experimental evidence at transcript level: Swiss-Prot protein existence level 2. Involved in oxygen transport from the lung to the various peripheral tissues. From Pongo pygmaeus (Bornean orangutan).
   2315..2370    +  polyA_signal   β-globin poly(A) signal: rabbit β-globin polyadenylation signal (Gil and Proudfoot, 1987)
   2726..2744    -  promoter       T7 promoter: promoter for bacteriophage T7 RNA polymerase
   2752..2907    +  CDS            lacZα (fragment): LacZα fragment of β-galactosidase; lacZ fragment
   2912..3340    +  rep_origin     f1 ori (sequence partly withheld): f1 bacteriophage origin of replication; arrow indicates direction of (+) strand synthesis
   3393..3497    +  promoter       AmpR promoter: bla
   3498..4358    +  CDS            AmpR: β-lactamase; bla; confers resistance to ampicillin, carbenicillin, and related antibiotics
   4529..5117    +  rep_origin     ori: high-copy-number ColE1/pMB1/pBR322/pUC origin of replication
   5300..5392    +  CDS            lacI (fragment): lac repressor; lacI; The lac repressor binds to the lac operator to inhibit transcription in E. coli. This inhibition can be relieved by adding lactose or isopropyl-β-D-thiogalactopyranoside (IPTG).
   5405..5426    +  protein_bind   CAP binding site: CAP binding activates transcription in the presence of cAMP. E. coli catabolite activator protein
   5441..5471    +  promoter       lac promoter: promoter for the E. coli lac operon
   5479..5495    +  protein_bind   lac operator: The lac repressor binds to the lac operator to inhibit transcription in E. coli. This inhibition can be relieved by adding lactose or isopropyl-β-D-thiogalactopyranoside (IPTG). lac repressor encoded by lacI
   5540..5558    +  promoter       T3 promoter: promoter for bacteriophage T3 RNA polymerase
>Addgene plasmid #180496 | pCAG1.1-Armc12 delta ARM/FLAG | addgene full sequence | sequence record 356917 | Addgene NGS Result
GAGCTCATCGATACTCGACATTGATTATTGACTAGTTATTAATAGTAATCAATTACGGGGTCATTAGTTC
ATAGCCCATATATGGAGTTCCGCGTTACATAACTTACGGTAAATGGCCCGCCTGGCTGACCGCCCAACGA
CCCCCGCCCATTGACGTCAATAATGACGTATGTTCCCATAGTAACGCCAATAGGGACTTTCCATTGACGT
CAATGGGTGGAGTATTTACGGTAAACTGCCCACTTGGCAGTACATCAAGTGTATCATATGCCAAGTACGC
CCCCTATTGACGTCAATGACGGTAAATGGCCCGCCTGGCATTATGCCCAGTACATGACCTTATGGGACTT
TCCTACTTGGCAGTACATCTACGTATTAGTCATCGCTATTACCATGGTCGAGGTGAGCCCCACGTTCTGC
TTCACTCTCCCCATCTCCCCCCCCTCCCCACCCCCAATTTTGTATTTATTTATTTTTTAATTATTTTGTG
CAGCGATGGGGGCGGGGGGGGGGGGGGNSGCGCGCCRGGSGGGGSGGGGSGGGGSGGGGGGSGGGGSGGG
GSGRGGCGGRGAGGTGCGGCGGCAGCCAATCAGAGCGGCGCGCTCCGAAAGTTTCCTTTTATGGCGAGGC
GGCGGCGGCGGCGGCCCTATAAAAAGCGAAGCGCGCGGCGGGCGGGAGTCGCTGCGCGCTGCCTTCGCCC
CGTGCCCCGCTCCGCCGCCGCCTCGCGCCGCCCGCCCCGGCTCTGACTGACCGCGTTACTCCCACAGGTG
AGCGGGCGGGACGGCCCTTCTCCTCCGGGCTGTAATTAGCGCTTGGTTTAATGACGGCTTGTTTCTTTTC
TGTGGCTGCGTGAAAGCCTTGAGGGGCTCCGGGAGGGCCCTTTGTGCGGGGGGAGCGGCTCGGGGGGTGC
GTGCGTGTGTGTGTGCGTGGGGAGCGCCGCGTGCGGCTCCGCGCTGCCCGGCGGCTGTGAGCGCTGCGGG
CGCGGCGCGGGGCTTTGTGCGCTCCGCAGTGTGCGCGAGGGGAGCGCGGCCGGGGGCGGTGCCCCGCGGT
GCGGGGGGGGCTGCGAGGGGAACAAAGGCTGCGTGCGGGGTGTGTGCGTGGGGGGGTGAGCAGGGGGTGT
GGGCGCGTCGGTCGGGCTGCAACCCCCCCTGCACCCCCCTCCCCGAGTTGCTGAGCACGGCCCGGCTTCG
GGTGCGGGGCTCCGTACGGGGCGTGGCGCGGGGCTCGCCGTGCCGGGCGGGGGGTGGCGGCAGGTGGGGG
TGCCGGGCGGGGCGGGGCCGCCTCGGGCCGGGGAGGGCTCGGGGGAGGGGCGCGGCGGCCCCCGGAGCGC
CGGCGGCTGTCGAGGCGCGGCGAGCCGCAGCCATTGCCTTTTATGGTAATCGTGCGAGAGGGCGCAGGGA
CTTCCTTTGTCCCAAATCTGTGCGGAGCCGAAATCTGGGAGGCGCCGCCGCACCCCCTCTAGCGGGCGCG
GGGCGAAGCGGTGCGGCGCCGGCAGGAAGGAAATGGGCGGGGAGGGCCTTCGTGCGTCGCCGCGCCGCCG
TCCCCTTCTCCCTCTCCAGCCTCGGGGCTGTCCGCGGGGGGACGGCTGCCTTCGGGGGGGACGGGGCAGG
GCGGGGTTCGGCTTCTGGCGTGTGACCGGCGGCTCTAGCCTCTGCTAACCATGTTCATGCCTTCTTCTTT
TTCCTACAGCTCCTGGGCAACGTGCTGGTTATTGTGCTGTCTCATCATTTTGGCAAATCTAGAGGATCCC
TGCAGGCCGCCATGGGCAAGACCATTCCCCGGTTCCTGGAGCAACTGGACCTCATCAAAAGCTTCGTGGG
CCTGGCTACAGGCGCCGGGGCCTTATACCTGCTGTACAAGGCCGTCAGGACTGGCTTAAAATGTCATCCG
CCACTCTGCTCCAACTCGCCGATCTGCATTGCCCGCCTGGCCATCGAGAGAGAGCGCCACGGGCGGGACT
CCGGTGAGATTCGAAGACTTCTCAACTCTCTAGACTGCAAACAGGATGAGTATACCAGGAGCATGATCCT
TCATAACATCACCCGCTGCGTGTACTTGCTGCAGGACCTGGGATCCCGACCCTCTTCCTGCCGACCTAGC
CATTCCTGCTTTAAAACCGGGAAGGGCGGCAGCGATATCGACTACAAGGATGACGATGACAAGTAGCTCG
AGACTCCTCAGGTGCAGGCTGCCTATCAGAAGGTGGTGGCTGGTGTGGCCAATGCCCTGGCTCACAAATA
CCACTGAGATCTTTTTCCCTCTGCCAAAAATTATGGGGACATCATGAAGCCCCTTGAGCATCTGACTTCT
GGCTAATAAAGGAAATTTATTTTCATTGCAATAGTGTGTTGGAATTTTTTGTGTCTCTCACTCGGAAGGA
CATATGGGAGGGCAAATCATTTAAAACATCAGAATGAGTATTTGGTTTAGAGTTTGGCAACATATGCCCA
TATGCTGGCTGCCATGAACAAAGGTTGGCTATAAAGAGGTCATCAGTATATGAAACAGCCCCCTGCTGTC
CATTCCTTATTCCATAGAAAAGCCTTGACTTGAGGTTAGATTTTTTTTATATTTTGTTTTGTGTTATTTT
TTTCTTTAACATCCCTAAAATTTTCCTTACATGTTTTACTAGCCAGATTTTTCCTCCTCTCCTGACTACT
CCCAGTCATAGCTGTCCCTCTTCTCTTATGAAGATCCCTCGACTTAATTAAGGTACCCAATTCGCCCTAT
AGTGAGTCGTATTACGCGCGCTCACTGGCCGTCGTTTTACAACGTCGTGACTGGGAAAACCCTGGCGTTA
CCCAACTTAATCGCCTTGCAGCACATCCCCCTTTCGCCAGCTGGCGTAATAGCGAAGAGGCCCGCACCGA
TCGCCCTTCCCAACAGTTGCGCAGCCTGAATGGCGAATGGG
[124 nt withheld, positions 2912-3035]
C
[91 nt withheld, positions 3037-3127]
A
[49 nt withheld, positions 3129-3177]
CCTTTGACGTTGGAGTCCACGTTCTTT
[37 nt withheld, positions 3205-3241]
ACCCTATCTCGGTCTATTCTTTTGATTTATAAGGGATTTTGCCGATTTCGGCCTATTGGTTAAAAAATGA
GCTGATTTAACAAAAATTTAACGCGAATTTTAACAAAATATTAACGCTTACAATTTAGGTGGCACTTTTC
GGGGAAATGTGCGCGGAACCCCTATTTGTTTATTTTTCTAAATACATTCAAATATGTATCCGCTCATGAG
ACAATAACCCTGATAAATGCTTCAATAATATTGAAAAAGGAAGAGTATGAGTATTCAACATTTCCGTGTC
GCCCTTATTCCCTTTTTTGCGGCATTTTGCCTTCCTGTTTTTGCTCACCCAGAAACGCTGGTGAAAGTAA
AAGATGCTGAAGATCAGTTGGGTGCACGAGTGGGTTACATCGAACTGGATCTCAACAGCGGTAAGATCCT
TGAGAGTTTTCGCCCCGAAGAACGTTTTCCAATGATGAGCACTTTTAAAGTTCTGCTATGTGGCGCGGTA
TTATCCCGTATTGACGCCGGGCAAGAGCAACTCGGTCGCCGCATACACTATTCTCAGAATGACTTGGTTG
AGTACTCACCAGTCACAGAAAAGCATCTTACGGATGGCATGACAGTAAGAGAATTATGCAGTGCTGCCAT
AACCATGAGTGATAACACTGCGGCCAACTTACTTCTGACAACGATCGGAGGACCGAAGGAGCTAACCGCT
TTTTTGCACAACATGGGGGATCATGTAACTCGCCTTGATCGTTGGGAACCGGAGCTGAATGAAGCCATAC
CAAACGACGAGCGTGACACCACGATGCCTGTAGCAATGGCAACAACGTTGCGCAAACTATTAACTGGCGA
ACTACTTACTCTAGCTTCCCGGCAACAATTAATAGACTGGATGGAGGCGGATAAAGTTGCAGGACCACTT
CTGCGCTCGGCCCTTCCGGCTGGCTGGTTTATTGCTGATAAATCTGGAGCCGGTGAGCGTGGGTCTCGCG
GTATCATTGCAGCACTGGGGCCAGATGGTAAGCCCTCCCGTATCGTAGTTATCTACACGACGGGGAGTCA
GGCAACTATGGATGAACGAAATAGACAGATCGCTGAGATAGGTGCCTCACTGATTAAGCATTGGTAACTG
TCAGACCAAGTTTACTCATATATACTTTAGATTGATTTAAAACTTCATTTTTAATTTAAAAGGATCTAGG
TGAAGATCCTTTTTGATAATCTCATGACCAAAATCCCTTAACGTGAGTTTTCGTTCCACTGAGCGTCAGA
CCCCGTAGAAAAGATCAAAGGATCTTCTTGAGATCCTTTTTTTCTGCGCGTAATCTGCTGCTTGCAAACA
AAAAAACCACCGCTACCAGCGGTGGTTTGTTTGCCGGATCAAGAGCTACCAACTCTTTTTCCGAAGGTAA
CTGGCTTCAGCAGAGCGCAGATACCAAATACTGTTCTTCTAGTGTAGCCGTAGTTAGGCCACCACTTCAA
GAACTCTGTAGCACCGCCTACATACCTCGCTCTGCTAATCCTGTTACCAGTGGCTGCTGCCAGTGGCGAT
AAGTCGTGTCTTACCGGGTTGGACTCAAGACGATAGTTACCGGATAAGGCGCAGCGGTCGGGCTGAACGG
GGGGTTCGTGCACACAGCCCAGCTTGGAGCGAACGACCTACACCGAACTGAGATACCTACAGCGTGAGCT
ATGAGAAAGCGCCACGCTTCCCGAAGGGAGAAAGGCGGACAGGTATCCGGTAAGCGGCAGGGTCGGAACA
GGAGAGCGCACGAGGGAGCTTCCAGGGGGAAACGCCTGGTATCTTTATAGTCCTGTCGGGTTTCGCCACC
TCTGACTTGAGCGTCGATTTTTGTGATGCTCGTCAGGGGGGCGGAGCCTATGGAAAAACGCCAGCAACGC
GGCCTTTTTACGGTTCCTGGCCTTTTGCTGGCCTTTTGCTCACATGTTCTTTCCTGCGTTATCCCCTGAT
TCTGTGGATAACCGTATTACCGCCTTTGAGTGAGCTGATACCGCTCGCCGCAGCCGAACGACCGAGCGCA
GCGAGTCAGTGAGCGAGGAAGCGGAAGAGCGCCCAATACGCAAACCGCCTCTCCCCGCGCGTTGGCCGAT
TCATTAATGCAGCTGGCACGACAGGTTTCCCGACTGGAAAGCGGGCAGTGAGCGCAACGCAATTAATGTG
AGTTAGCTCACTCATTAGGCACCCCAGGCTTTACACTTTATGCTTCCGGCTCGTATGTTGTGTGGAATTG
TGAGCGGATAACAATTTCACACAGGAAACAGCTATGACCATGATTACGCCAAGCGCGCAATTAACCCTCA
CTAAAGGGAACAAAAGCTG
